>Addgene plasmid #168406 | pTL345 | addgene full sequence | sequence record 349806 | Addgene NGS Result
CGGTGCGGGCCTCTTCGCTATTACGCCAGATCCTTTTGTTGTTTCCGGGTGTACAATATGGACTTCCTCT
TTTCTGGCAACCAAACCCATACATCGGGATTCCTATAATACCTTCGTTGGTCTCCCTAACATGTAGGTGG
CGGAGGGGAGATATACAATAGAACAGATACCAGACAAGACATAATGGGCTAAACAAGACTACACCAATTA
CACTGCCTCATTGATGGTGGTACATAACGAACTAATACTGTAGCCCTAGACTTGATAGCCATCATCATAT
CGAAGTTTCACTACCCTTTTTCCATTTGCCATCTATTGAAGTAATAATAGGCGCATGCAACTTCTTTTCT
TTTTTTTTCTTTTCTCTCTCCCCCGTTGTTGTCTCACCATATCCGCAATGACAAAAAAATGATGGAAGAC
ACTAAAGGAAAAAATTAACGACAAAGACAGCACCAACAGATGTCGTTGTTCCAGAGCTGATGAGGGGTAT
CTCGAAGCACACGAAACTTTTTCCTTCCTTCATTCACGCACACTACTCTCTAATGAGCAACGGTATACGG
CCTTCCTTCCAGTTACTTGAATTTGAAATAAAAAAAAGTTTGCTGTCTTGCTATCAAGTATAAATAGACC
TGCAATTATTAATCTTTTGTTTCCTCGTCATTGTTCTCGTTCCCTTTCTTCCTTGTTTCTTTTTCTGCAC
AATATTTCAAGCTATACCAAGCATACAATCAACTCCAAGCTTGAAGCAAGCCTCCTGAAAGATGAAGCTA
CTGTCTTCTATCGAACAAGCATGCGATATTTGCCGACTTAAAAAGCTCAAGTGCTCCAAAGAAAAACCGA
AGTGCGCCAAGTGTCTGAAGAACAACTGGGAGTGTCGCTACTCTCCCAAAACCAAAAGGTCTCCGCTGAC
TAGGGCACATCTGACAGAAGTGGAATCAAGGCTAGAAAGACTGGAACAGCTATTTCTACTGATTTTTCCT
CGAGAAGACCTTGACATGATTTTGAAAATGGATTCTTTACAGGATATAAAAGCATTGTTAACAGGATTAT
TTGTACAAGATAATGTGAATAAAGATGCCGTCACAGATAGATTGGCTTCAGTGGAGACTGATATGCCTCT
AACATTGAGACAGCATAGAATAAGTGCGACATCATCATCGGAAGAGAGTAGTAACAAAGGTCAAAGACAG
TTGACTGTATCGCCGGAATTTGTAATACGACTCACTATAGGGCGAGCCGCCATCATGGAGGAGCAGAAGC
TGATCTCAGAGGAGGACCTGCATATGGCCATGGAGGCCGAATTCGCACAGTATGTGGAGATGAAAGTGCC
GCTGTACAGCTATGGCTGCGAGAAGAAAATTAAAAAAGCCCTGAGCCATCTGCGCGGTATTCATAGCGTG
CAGGTGGATTACCAGCAGCAGAAAGTGACCGTGTGGGGCATTTGCAACCGCGATGATGTGCTGGCCGCCG
TGCGCAAAAAACGTCGCGCAGCCCGCTTTTGGGGTGCCGATCAGCCGGATCTGGGTGAAGATAGCATGCC
GGCCGATGCCCGCAAACATGGATCCGTCGACCTGCAGCGGCCGCATAACTAGCATAACCCCTTGGGGCCT
CTAAACGGGTCTTGAGGGGTTTTTTGCGCGCTTGCAGCCAAGCTAATTCCGGGCGAATTTCTTATGATTT
ATGATTTTTATTATTAAATAAGTTATAAAAAAAATAAGTGTATACAAATTTTAAAGTGACTCTTAGGTTT
TAAAACGAAAATTCTTATTCTTGAGTAACTCTTTCCTGTAGGTCAGGTTGCTTTCTCAGGTATAGCATGA
GGTCGCTCTTATTGACCACACCTCTACCGGCATGCAAGCTTGGCGTAATCATGGTCATAGCTGTTTCCTG
TGTGAAATTGTTATCCGCTCACAATTCCACACAACATACGAGCCGGAAGCATAAAGTGTAAAGCCTGGGG
TGCCTAATGAGTGAGCTAACTCACATTAATTGCGTTGCGCTCACTGCCCGCTTTCCAGTCGGGAAACCTG
TCGTGCCAGCTGCATTAATGAATCGGCCAACGCGCGGGGAGAGGCGGTTTGCGTATTGGGCGCTCTTCCG
CTTCCTCGCTCACTGACTCGCTGCGCTCGGTCGTTCGGCTGCGGCGAGCGGTATCAGCTCACTCAAAGGC
GGTAATACGGTTATCCACAGAATCAGGGGATAACGCAGGAAAGAACATGTGAGCAAAAGGCCAGCAAAAG
GCCAGGAACCGTAAAAAGGCCGCGTTGCTGGCGTTTTTCCATAGGCTCCGCCCCCCTGACGAGCATCACA
AAAATCGACGCTCAAGTCAGAGGTGGCGAAACCCGACAGGACTATAAAGATACCAGGCGTTTCCCCCTGG
AAGCTCCCTCGTGCGCTCTCCTGTTCCGACCCTGCCGCTTACCGGATACCTGTCCGCCTTTCTCCCTTCG
GGAAGCGTGGCGCTTTCTCATAGCTCACGCTGTAGGTATCTCAGTTCGGTGTAGGTCGTTCGCTCCAAGC
TGGGCTGTGTGCACGAACCCCCCGTTCAGCCCGACCGCTGCGCCTTATCCGGTAACTATCGTCTTGAGTC
CAACCCGGTAAGACACGACTTATCGCCACTGGCAGCAGCCACTGGTAACAGGATTAGCAGAGCGAGGTAT
GTAGGCGGTGCTACAGAGTTCTTGAAGTGGTGGCCTAACTACGGCTACACTAGAAGAACAGTATTTGGTA
TCTGCGCTCTGCTGAAGCCAGTTACCTTCGGAAAAAGAGTTGGTAGCTCTTGATCCGGCAAACAAACCAC
CGCTGGTAGCGGTGGTTTTTTTGTTTGCAAGCAGCAGATTACGCGCAGAAAAAAAGGATCTCAAGAAGAT
CCTTTGATCTTTTCTACGGGGTCTGACGCTCAGTGGAACGAAAACTCACGTTAAGGGATTTTGGTCATGA
GATTATCAAAAAGGATCTTCACCTAGATCCTTTTAAATTAAAAATGAAGTTTTAAATCAATCTAAAGTAT
ATATGAGTAACCTGAGGCTATGGCAGGGCCTGCCGCCCCGACGTTGGCTGCGAGCCCTGGGCCTTCACCC
GAACTTGGGGGGTGGGGTGGGGAAAAGGAAGAAACGCGGGCGTATTGGCCCCAATGGGGTCTCGGTGGGG
TATCGACAGAGTGCCAGCCCTGGGACCGAACCCCGCGTTTATGAACAAACGACCCAACACCGTGCGTTTT
ATTCTGTCTTTTTATTGCCGTCATAGCGCGGGTTCCTTCCGGTATTGTCTCCTTCCGTGTTTCAGTTAGC
CTCCCCCTAGGGTGGGCGAAGAACTCCAGCATGAGATCCCCGCGCTGGAGGATCATCCAGCCGGCGTCCC
GGAAAACGATTCCGAAGCCCAACCTTTCATAGAAGGCGGCGGTGGAATCGAAATCTCGTGATGGCAGGTT
GGGCGTCGCTTGGTCGGTCATTTCGAACCCCAGAGTCCCGCTCAGAAGAACTCGTCAAGAAGGCGATAGA
AGGCGATGCGCTGCGAATCGGGAGCGGCGATACCGTAAAGCACGAGGAAGCGGTCAGCCCATTCGCCGCC
AAGCTCTTCAGCAATATCACGGGTAGCCAACGCTATGTCCTGATAGCGGTCCGCCACACCCAGCCGGCCA
CAGTCGATGAATCCAGAAAAGCGGCCATTTTCCACCATGATATTCGGCAAGCAGGCATCGCCATGAGTCA
CGACGAGATCCTCGCCGTCGGGCATGCTCGCCTTGAGCCTGGCGAACAGTTCGGCTGGCGCGAGCCCCTG
ATGCTCTTCGTCCAGATCATCCTGATCGACAAGACCGGCTTCCATCCGAGTACGTGCTCGCTCGATGCGA
TGTTTCGCTTGGTGGTCGAATGGGCAGGTAGCCGGATCAAGCGTATGCAGCCGCCGCATTGCATCAGCCA
TGATGGATACTTTCTCGGCAGGAGCAAGGTGAGATGACAGGAGATCCTGCCCCGGCACTTCGCCCAATAG
CAGCCAGTCCCTTCCCGCTTCAGTGACAACGTCGAGCACAGCTGCGCAAGGAACGCCCGTCGTGGCCAGC
CACGATAGCCGCGCTGCCTCGTCTTGCAGTTCATTCAGGGCACCGGACAGGTCGGTCTTGACAAAAAGAA
CCGGGCGCCCCTGCGCTGACAGCCGGAACACGGCGGCATCAGAGCAGCCGATTGTCTGTTGTGCCCAGTC
ATAGCCGAATAGCCTCTCCACCCAAGCGGCCGGAGAACCTGCGTGCAATCCATCTTGTTCAATCATACTC
TTCCTTTTTCAATATTATTGAAGCATTTATCAGGGTTATTGTCTCATGAGCGGATACATATTTGAATGTA
TTTAGAAAAATAAACAAATAGGGGTTCCGCGCACATTTCCCCGAAAAGTGCCACCTGAACGAAGCATCTG
TGCTTCATTTTGTAGAACAAAAATGCAACGCGAGAGCGCTAATTTTTCAAACAAAGAATCTGAGCTGCAT
TTTTACAGAACAGAAATGCAACGCGAAAGCGCTATTTTACCAACGAAGAATCTGTGCTTCATTTTTGTAA
AACAAAAATGCAACGCGAGAGCGCTAATTTTTCAAACAAAGAATCTGAGCTGCATTTTTACAGAACAGAA
ATGCAACGCGAGAGCGCTATTTTACCAACAAAGAATCTATACTTCTTTTTTGTTCTACAAAAATGCATCC
CGAGAGCGCTATTTTTCTAACAAAGCATCTTAGATTACTTTTTTTCTCCTTTGTGCGCTCTATAATGCAG
TCTCTTGATAACTTTTTGCACTGTAGGTCCGTTAAGGTTAGAAGAAGGCTACTTTGGTGTCTATTTTCTC
TTCCATAAAAAAAGCCTGACTCCACTTCCCGCGTTTACTGATTACTAGCGAAGCTGCGGGTGCATTTTTT
CAAGATAAAGGCATCCCCGATTATATTCTATACCGATGTGGATTGCGCATACTTTGTGAACAGAAAGTGA
TAGCGTTGATGATTCTTCATTGGTCAGAAAATTATGAACGGTTTCTTCTATTTTGTCTCTATATACTACG
TATAGGAAATGTTTACATTTTCGTATTGTTTTCGATTCACTCTATGAATAGTTCTTACTACAATTTTTTT
GTCTAAAGAGTAATACTAGAGATAAACATAAAAAATGTAGAGGTCGAGTTTAGATGCAAGTTCAAGGAGC
GAAAGGTGGATGGGTAGGTTATATAGGGATATAGCACAGAGATATATAGCAAAGAGATACTTTTGAGCAA
TGTTTGTGGAAGCGGTATTCGCAATATTTTAGTAGCTCGTTACAGTCCGGTGCGTTTTTGGTTTTTTGAA
AGTGCGTCTTCAGAGCGCTTTTGGTTTTCAAAAGCGCTCTGAAGTTCCTATACTTTCTAGAGAATAGGAA
CTTCGGAATAGGAACTTCAAAGCGTTTCCGAAAACGAGCGCTTCCGAAAATGCAACGCGAGCTGCGCACA
TACAGCTCACTGTTCACGTCGCACCTATATCTGCGTGTTGCCTGTATATATATATACATGAGAAGAACGG
CATAGTGCGTGTTTATGCTTAAATGCGTACTTATATGCGTCTATTTATGTAGGATGAAAGGTAGTCTAGT
ACCTCCTGTGATATTATCCCATTCCATGCGGGGTATCGTATGCTTCCTTCAGCACTACCCTTTAGCTGTT
CTATATGCTGCCACTCCTCAATTGGATTAGTCTCATCCTTCAATGCTATCATTTCCTTTGATATTGGATC
ATACTAAGAAACCATTATTATCATGACATTAACCTATAAAAATAGGCGTATCACGAGGCCCTTTCGTCTC
GCGCGTTTCGGTGATGACGGTGAAAACCTCTGACACATGCAGCTCCCGGAGACGGTCACAGCTTGTCTGT
AAGCGGATGCCGGGAGCAGACAAGCCCGTCAGGGCGCGTCAGCGGGTGTTGGCGGGTGTCGGGGCTGGCT
TAACTATGCGGCATCAGAGCAGATTGTACTGAGAGTGCACCATAGATCAACGACATTACTATATATATAA
TATAGGAAGCATTTAATAGAACAGCATCGTAATATATGTGTACTTTGCAGTTATGACGCCAGATGGCAGT
AGTGGAAGATATTCTTTATTGAAAAATAGCTTGTCACCTTACGTACAATCTTGATCCGGAGCTTTTCTTT
TTTTGCCGATTAAGAATTAATTCGGTCGAAAAAAGAAAAGGAGAGGGCCAAGAGGGAGGGCATTGGTGAC
TATTGAGCACGTGAGTATACGTGATTAAGCACACAAAGGCAGCTTGGAGTATGTCTGTTATTAATTTCAC
AGGTAGTTCTGGTCCATTGGTGAAAGTTTGCGGCTTGCAGAGCACAGAGGCCGCAGAATGTGCTCTAGAT
TCCGATGCTGACTTGCTGGGTATTATATGTGTGCCCAATAGAAAGAGAACAATTGACCCGGTTATTGCAA
GGAAAATTTCAAGTCTTGTAAAAGCATATAAAAATAGTTCAGGCACTCCGAAATACTTGGTTGGCGTGTT
TCGTAATCAACCTAAGGAGGATGTTTTGGCTCTGGTCAATGATTACGGCATTGATATCGTCCAACTGCAT
GGAGATGAGTCGTGGCAAGAATACCAAGAGTTCCTCGGTTTGCCAGTTATTAAAAGACTCGTATTTCCAA
AAGACTGCAACATACTACTCAGTGCAGCTTCACAGAAACCTCATTCGTTTATTCCCTTGTTTGATTCAGA
AGCAGGTGGGACAGGTGAACTTTTGGATTGGAACTCGATTTCTGACTGGGTTGGAAGGCAAGAGAGCCCC
GAAAGCTTACATTTTATGTTAGCTGGTGGACTGACGCCAGAAAATGTTGGTGATGCGCTTAGATTAAATG
GCGTTATTGGTGTTGATGTAAGCGGAGGTGTGGAGACAAATGGTGTAAAAGACTCTAACAAAATAGCAAA
TTTCGTCAAAAATGCTAAGAAATAGGTTATTACTGAGTAGTATTTATTTAAGTATTGTTTGTGCACTTGC
CGATCTATGCGGTGTGAAATACCGCACAGATGCGTAAGGAGAAAATACCGCATCAGGAAATTGTAAGCGT
TAATATTTTGTTAAAATTCGCGTTAAATTTTTGTTAAATCAGCTCATTTTTTAACCAATAGGCCGAAATC
GGCAAAATCCCTTATAAATCAAAAGAATAGACCGAGATAGGGT
[37 nt withheld, positions 7184-7220]
AAAGAACGTGGACTCCAACGTCAAAGG
[49 nt withheld, positions 7248-7296]
T
[91 nt withheld, positions 7298-7388]
G
[124 nt withheld, positions 7390-7513]
CCATTCGCCATTCAGGCTGCGCAACTGTTGGGAAGGGCGAT
Features (pLannotate 1.2.2; 23 found; start..end, strand, type, name):
     30..734     +  promoter       ADH1 promoter: S. cerevisiae ADH1; promoter for alcohol dehydrogenase 1
    762..1202    +  CDS            GAL4 DNA binding domain: DNA binding domain of the GAL4 transcriptional activator; Saccharomyces cerevisiae GAL4 (truncated)
   1213..1231    +  promoter       T7 promoter: promoter for bacteriophage T7 RNA polymerase
   1589..1636    +  terminator     T7 terminator: transcription terminator for bacteriophage T7 RNA polymerase
   1663..1850    +  terminator     ADH1 terminator: S. cerevisiae ADH1; transcription terminator for the S. cerevisiae alcohol dehydrogenase 1 (ADH1) gene
   1898..1914    -  protein_bind   lac operator: The lac repressor binds to the lac operator to inhibit transcription in E. coli. This inhibition can be relieved by adding lactose or isopropyl-β-D-thiogalactopyranoside (IPTG). lac repressor encoded by lacI
   1922..1952    -  promoter       lac promoter: promoter for the E. coli lac operon
   1967..1988    -  protein_bind   CAP binding site: CAP binding activates transcription in the presence of cAMP. E. coli catabolite activator protein
   2001..2093    -  CDS            lacI (fragment): lac repressor; lacI; The lac repressor binds to the lac operator to inhibit transcription in E. coli. This inhibition can be relieved by adding lactose or isopropyl-β-D-thiogalactopyranoside (IPTG).
   2276..2864    -  rep_origin     ori: high-copy-number ColE1/pMB1/pBR322/pUC origin of replication
   3086..3102    +  polyA_signal   bGH poly(A) signal (fragment): bovine growth hormone polyadenylation signal
   3193..3240    -  polyA_signal   HSV TK poly(A) signal: herpes simplex virus thymidine kinase polyadenylation signal (Cole and Stacy, 1985)
   3299..3451    -  CDS            ble (fragment): BLE_KLEPN - Experimental evidence at protein level: Swiss-Prot protein existence level 1. Binding protein with a strong affinity to the bleomycin family of antibiotics. Binds to CL990; an antimitotic-antibiotic compound. From Klebsiella pneumoniae.
   3472..4266    -  CDS            NeoR/KanR: aminoglycoside phosphotransferase from Tn5; aph(3')-II (or nptII); confers resistance to neomycin, kanamycin, and G418 (Geneticin®)
   4267..4371    -  promoter       AmpR promoter: bla
   4398..5740    -  rep_origin     2μ ori: yeast 2μ plasmid origin of replication
   5808..5843    +  CDS            rop (fragment): Rop protein, which maintains plasmids at low copy number; rop
   5945..5994    +  misc_feature   bom (fragment): basis of mobility region from pBR322
   6133..6280    +  promoter       TRP1 promoter: S. cerevisiae TRP1
   6281..6955    +  CDS            TRP1: phosphoribosylanthranilate isomerase, required for tryptophan biosynthesis; S. cerevisiae TRP1; yeast auxotrophic marker
   7006..7057    +  misc_feature   bom (fragment): basis of mobility region from pBR322
   7085..7513    -  rep_origin     f1 ori (sequence partly withheld): f1 bacteriophage origin of replication; arrow indicates direction of (+) strand synthesis
   7517..29      -  CDS            lacZα (fragment) (across the origin): LacZα fragment of β-galactosidase; lacZ fragment
