[The description below was written by a language model from this plasmid's Addgene catalogue record and pLannotate feature annotations shown in this document.]
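Description:
pTL345 is a yeast two-hybrid "bait" plasmid built on the pGBKT7 backbone, a yeast expression shuttle vector of about 7.5 kb. In E. coli it replicates from a high-copy ColE1/pUC-type origin and is selected with kanamycin through the Tn5 NeoR/KanR gene, which is driven here by the AmpR (bla) promoter. In Saccharomyces cerevisiae it is maintained episomally by the 2μ origin and selected by tryptophan prototrophy through the TRP1 marker and its own promoter. An f1 origin is also present. Several short annotated fragments (lacI, lacZα, rop, bom, ble, poly(A) signals) appear to be non-functional backbone remnants.

The expression cassette uses the yeast ADH1 promoter to drive the GAL4 DNA-binding domain, followed by a T7 promoter, the cloning region, a T7 terminator and the ADH1 terminator. According to the catalogue entry, the insert is OsaHPP06 from rice (Oryza sativa). It is not annotated as its own feature in the table, but the unannotated interval of roughly 350 bp between the T7 promoter and T7 terminator is where it would be expected to lie, presumably in frame with the GAL4 DNA-binding domain. The cloning method is not recorded. The internal T7 promoter would allow in vitro transcription of the insert without the GAL4 portion.

In a two-hybrid assay, the DNA-binding-domain fusion is co-expressed with a partner fused to a GAL4 activation domain, and interaction between the two reconstitutes a transcription factor that switches on reporter genes. The associated publication concerns a conserved blast fungus effector and its range of host-target binding, which suggests the plasmid was used to test such effector–host protein interactions.
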