Addgene plasmid #168406: pTL345
Purpose: pGBKT7 yeast two-hybrid plasmid
Depositing lab: Sophien Kamoun. Depositing organization: Sainsbury Laboratory, Norwich. Publication: A single amino acid polymorphism in a conserved effector of the multihost blast fungus pathogen expands host-target binding spectrum. Bentham AR, Petit-Houdenot Y, Win J, Chuma I, Terauchi R, Banfield MJ, Kamoun S, Langner T. PLoS Pathog. 2021 Nov 10;17(11):e1009957. doi: 10.1371/journal.ppat.1009957. eCollection 2021 Nov. PubMed 34758051.
Backbone
  Vector backbone: pGBKT7
  Vector type: Yeast Expression
Growth in bacteria
  Bacterial resistance: Kanamycin, 50 μg/mL
  Growth temperature: 37°C
  Growth strain: DH5alpha
  Copy number: High Copy
Gene/Insert
  Gene/Insert name: OsaHPP06
  Species: Oryza sativa
  Cloning method: Unknown
Terms and licenses: Academic/Nonprofit Terms; Industry Terms: Not Available to Industry
How to cite: pTL345 was a gift from Sophien Kamoun (Addgene plasmid # 168406 ; http://n2t.net/addgene:168406 ; RRID:Addgene_168406)
