>Addgene plasmid #168406 | pTL345 | depositor partial sequence | sequence record 326506 | insert
GAATTCGCACAGTATGTGGAGATGAAAGTGCCGCTGTACAGCTATGGCTGCGAGAAGAAAATTAAAAAAG
CCCTGAGCCATCTGCGCGGTATTCATAGCGTGCAGGTGGATTACCAGCAGCAGAAAGTGACCGTGTGGGG
CATTTGCAACCGCGATGATGTGCTGGCCGCCGTGCGCAAAAAACGTCGCGCAGCCCGCTTTTGGGGTGCC
GATCAGCCGGATCTGGGTGAAGATAGCATGCCGGCCGATGCCCGCAAACATGGATCC
